>Addgene plasmid #23655 | pDONR223-PAK2 | addgene full sequence | sequence record 375332 | Addgene NGS Result
CAAATAATGATTTTATTTTGACTGATAGTGACCTGTTCGTTGCAACAAATTGATGAGCAATGCTTTTTTA
TAATGCCAACTTTGTACAAAAAAGTTGGCATGTCTGATAACGGAGAACTGGAAGATAAGCCTCCAGCACC
TCCTGTGCGAATGAGCAGCACCATCTTTAGCACTGGAGGCAAAGACCCTTTGTCAGCCAATCACAGTTTG
AAACCTTTGCCCTCTGTTCCAGAAGAGAAAAAGCCCAGGCATAAAATCATCTCCATATTCTCAGGCACAG
AGAAAGGAAGTAAAAAGAAGGAAAAGGAACGGCCAGAAATTTCTCCTCCATCTGATTTTGAGCACACCAT
CCATGTTGGTTTTGATGCTGTTACTGGAGAATTCACTGGCATGCCAGAACAGTGGGCTCGATTACTACAG
ACCTCCAATATCACCAAACTAGAGCAAAAGAAGAACCCTCAGGCTGTGCTGGATGTCCTAAAGTTCTACG
ACTCCAACACAGTGAAGCAGAAATATCTGAGCTTTACTCCTCCTGAGAAAGATGGCTTTCCTTCTGGAAC
ACCAGCACTGAATGCCAAGGGAACAGAAGCACCCGCAGTAGTGACAGAGGAGGAGGATGATGATGAAGAG
ACTGCTCCTCCCGTTATTGCCCCGCGACCGGATCATACGAAATCAATTTACACACGGTCTGTAATTGACC
CTGTTCCTGCACCAGTTGGTGATTCACATGTTGATGGTGCTGCCAAGTCTTTAGACAAACAGAAAAAGAA
GACTAAGATGACAGATGAAGAGATTATGGAGAAATTAAGAACTATCGTGAGCATAGGTGACCCTAAGAAA
AAATATACAAGATATGAAAAAATTGGACAAAGGGCTTCTGGTACAGTTTTCACTGCTACTGACGTTGCAC
TGGGACAGGAGGTTGCTATCAAACAAATTAATTTACAGAAACAGCCAAAGAAGGAACTGATCATTAACGA
GATTCTGGTGATGAAAGAATTGAAAAATCCCAACATCGTTAACTTTTTGGACAGTTACCTGGTAGGAGAT
GAATTGTTTGTGGTCATGGAATACCTTGCTGGGGGGTCACTCACTGATGTGGTAACAGAAACGTGCATGG
ATGAAGCACAGATTGCTGCTGTATGCAGAGAGTGTTTACAGGCATTGGAGTTTTTACATGCTAATCAAGT
GATCCACAGAGACATCAAAAGTGACAATGTACTTTTGGGAATGGAAGGATCTGTTAAGCTCACTGACTTT
GGTTTCTGTGCCCAGATCACCCCTGAGCAGAGCAAACGCAGTACCATGGTCGGAACGCCATACTGGATGG
CACCAGAGGTGGTTACACGGAAAGCTTATGGCCCTAAAGTCGACATATGGTCTCTGGGTATCATGGCTAT
TGAGATGGTAGAAGGAGAGCCTCCATACCTCAATGAAAATCCCTTGAGGGCCTTGTACCTAATAGCAACT
AATGGAACCCCAGAACTTCAGAATCCAGAGAAACTTTCCCCAATATTTCGGGATTTCTTAAATCGATGTT
TGGAAATGGATGTGGAAAAAAGGGGTTCAGCCAAAGAATTATTACAGCATCCTTTCCTGAAACTGGCCAA
ACCGTTATCTAGCTTGACACCACTGATCATGGCAGCTAAAGAAGCAATGAAGAGTAACCGTTACCCAACT
TTCTTGTACAAAGTTGGCATTATAAGAAAGCATTGCTTATCAATTTGTTGCAACGAACAGGTCACTATCA
GTCAAAATAAAATCATTATTTGCCATCCAGCTGATATCCCCTATAGTGAGTCGTATTACATGGTCATAGC
TGTTTCCTGGCAGCTCTGGCCCGTGTCTCAAAATCTCTGATGTTACATTGCACAAGATAAAAATATATCA
TCATGCCTCCTCTAGACCAGCCAGGACAGAAATGCCTCGACTTCGCTGCTACCCAAGGTTGCCGGGTGAC
GCACACCGTGGAAACGGATGAAGGCACGAACCCAGTGGACATAAGCCTGTTCGGTTCGTAAGCTGTAATG
CAAGTAGCGTATGCGCTCACGCAACTGGTCCAGAACCTTGACCGAACGCAGCGGTGGTAACGGCGCAGTG
GCGGTTTTCATGGCTTGTTATGACTGTTTTTTTGGGGTACAGTCTATGCCTCGGGCATCCAAGCAGCAAG
CGCGTTACGCCGTGGGTCGATGTTTGATGTTATGGAGCAGCAACGATGTTACGCAGCAGGGCAGTCGCCC
TAAAACAAAGTTAAACATTATGAGGGAAGCGGTGATCGCCGAAGTATCGACTCAACTATCAGAGGTAGTT
GGCGTCATCGAGCGCCATCTCGAACCGACGTTGCTGGCCGTACATTTGTACGGCTCCGCAGTGGATGGCG
GCCTGAAGCCACACAGTGATATTGATTTGCTGGTTACGGTGACCGTAAGGCTTGATGAAACAACGCGGCG
AGCTTTGATCAACGACCTTTTGGAAACTTCGGCTTCCCCTGGAGAGAGCGAGATTCTCCGCGCTGTAGAA
GTCACCATTGTTGTGCACGACGACATCATTCCGTGGCGTTATCCAGCTAAGCGCGAACTGCAATTTGGAG
AATGGCAGCGCAATGACATTCTTGCAGGTATCTTCGAGCCAGCCACGATCGACATTGATCTGGCTATCTT
GCTGACAAAAGCAAGAGAACATAGCGTTGCCTTGGTAGGTCCAGCGGCGGAGGAACTCTTTGATCCGGTT
CCTGAACAGGATCTATTTGAGGCGCTAAATGAAACCTTAACGCTATGGAACTCGCCGCCCGACTGGGCTG
GCGATGAGCGAAATGTAGTGCTTACGTTGTCCCGCATTTGGTACAGCGCAGTAACCGGCAAAATCGCGCC
GAAGGATGTCGCTGCCGACTGGGCAATGGAGCGCCTGCCGGCCCAGTATCAGCCCGTCATACTTGAAGCT
AGACAGGCTTATCTTGGACAAGAAGAAGATCGCTTGGCCTCGCGCGCAGATCAGTTGGAAGAATTTGTCC
ACTACGTGAAAGGCGAGATCACCAAGGTAGTCGGCAAATAACCCTCGAGCCACCCATGACCAAAATCCCT
TAACGTGAGTTACGCGTCGTTCCACTGAGCGTCAGACCCCGTAGAAAAGATCAAAGGATCTTCTTGAGAT
CCTTTTTTTCTGCGCGTAATCTGCTGCTTGCAAACAAAAAAACCACCGCTACCAGCGGTGGTTTGTTTGC
CGGATCAAGAGCTACCAACTCTTTTTCCGAAGGTAACTGGCTTCAGCAGAGCGCAGATACCAAATACTGT
TCTTCTAGTGTAGCCGTAGTTAGGCCACCACTTCAAGAACTCTGTAGCACCGCCTACATACCTCGCTCTG
CTAATCCTGTTACCAGTGGCTGCTGCCAGTGGCGATAAGTCGTGTCTTACCGGGTTGGACTCAAGACGAT
AGTTACCGGATAAGGCGCAGCGGTCGGGCTGAACGGGGGGTTCGTGCACACAGCCCAGCTTGGAGCGAAC
GACCTACACCGAACTGAGATACCTACAGCGTGAGCTATGAGAAAGCGCCACGCTTCCCGAAGGGAGAAAG
GCGGACAGGTATCCGGTAAGCGGCAGGGTCGGAACAGGAGAGCGCACGAGGGAGCTTCCAGGGGGAAACG
CCTGGTATCTTTATAGTCCTGTCGGGTTTCGCCACCTCTGACTTGAGCGTCGATTTTTGTGATGCTCGTC
AGGGGGGCGGAGCCTATGGAAAAACGCCAGCAACGCGGCCTTTTTACGGTTCCTGGCCTTTTGCTGGCCT
TTTGCTCACATGTTCTTTCCTGCGTTATCCCCTGATTCTGTGGATAACCGTATTACCGCCTTTGAGTGAG
CTGATACCGCTCGCCGCAGCCGAACGACCGAGCGCAGCGAGTCAGTGAGCGAGGAAGCGGAAGAGCGCCC
AATACGCAAACCGCCTCTCCCCGCGCGTTGGCCGATTCATTAATGCAGCTGGCACGACAGGTTTCCCGAC
TGGAAAGCGGGCAGTGAGCGCAACGCAATTAATACGCGTACCGCTAGCCAGGAAGAGTTTGTAGAAACGC
AAAAAGGCCATCCGTCAGGATGGCCTTCTGCTTAGTTTGATGCCTGGCAGTTTATGGCGGGCGTCCTGCC
CGCCACCCTCCGGGCCGTTGCTTCACAACGTTCAAATCCGCTCCCGGCGGATTTGTCCTACTCAGGAGAG
CGTTCACCGACAAACAACAGATAAAACGAAAGGCCCAGTCTTCCGACTGAGCCTTTCGTTTTATTTGATG
CCTGGCAGTTCCCTACTCTCGCGTTAACGCTAGCATGGATGTTTTCCCAGTCACGACGTTGTAAAACGAC
GGCCAGTCTTAAGCTCGGGCCC
Features (pLannotate 1.2.2; 12 found; start..end, strand, type, name):
      2..97      +  protein_bind   attL3: mutant version of attL; recombination site for the Gateway® LR reaction LR Clonase™
    100..1671    +  CDS            PAK2: PAK2_HUMAN - Experimental evidence at protein level: Swiss-Prot protein existence level 1. Serine/threonine protein kinase that plays a role in a variety of different signaling pathways including cytoskeleton regulation, cell motility, cell cycle progression, apoptosis or proliferation. Acts as downstream effector of the small GTPases CDC42 and RAC1. Activation by the binding of active CDC42 and RAC1 results in a conformational change and a subsequent autophosphorylation on several serine and/or threonine residues. Full-length PAK2 stimulates cell survival and cell growth. Phosphorylates MAPK4
   1673..1772    -  protein_bind   attL2: mutant version of attL; recombination site for the Gateway® LR reaction LR Clonase™
   1790..1808    -  promoter       T7 promoter: promoter for bacteriophage T7 RNA polymerase
   1998..2021    +  promoter       Pc promoter (fragment): intI1 (promoter lies within the coding sequence); class 1 integron promoter
   2197..2253    +  CDS            GmR (fragment): gentamycin acetyltransferase; aacC1; confers resistance to gentamycin
   2260..3051    +  CDS            SmR: aminoglycoside adenylyltransferase (Murphy, 1985); aadA; confers resistance to spectinomycin and streptomycin
   3144..3732    +  rep_origin     ori: high-copy-number ColE1/pMB1/pBR322/pUC origin of replication
   3915..4007    +  CDS            lacI (fragment): lac repressor; lacI; The lac repressor binds to the lac operator to inhibit transcription in E. coli. This inhibition can be relieved by adding lactose or isopropyl-β-D-thiogalactopyranoside (IPTG).
   4062..4089    -  terminator     rrnB T2 terminator: transcription terminator T2 from the E. coli rrnB gene
   4221..4264    +  terminator     rrnB T1 terminator: Escherichia coli rrnB; transcription terminator T1 from the E. coli rrnB gene
   4311..4347    -  CDS            lacZα (fragment): LacZα fragment of β-galactosidase; lacZ fragment
