[The description below was written by a language model from this plasmid's Addgene catalogue record and pLannotate feature annotations shown in this document.]
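Description:
pDONR223-PAK2 is a Gateway entry clone built in the Invitrogen pDONR223 donor backbone, carrying the open reading frame of human PAK2 (p21-activated kinase 2). PAK2 is a serine/threonine kinase that acts downstream of the small GTPases CDC42 and RAC1 in pathways governing cytoskeletal regulation, motility, cell cycle progression, survival and apoptosis. The sequenced plasmid is 4,362 nt, smaller than the empty backbone size plus the insert would suggest. This is expected, because the Gateway recombination that inserts the ORF displaces the donor vector's original cassette. It is maintained in E. coli at high copy from a ColE1/pUC-type origin and selected with spectinomycin through the aadA (SmR) aminoglycoside adenylyltransferase gene, which sits downstream of a class 1 integron Pc promoter fragment and a remnant of a gentamicin resistance gene.

The PAK2 coding sequence of roughly 1.57 kb is flanked by two attL recombination sites (annotated as attL3 and attL2), which allow an LR Clonase reaction to transfer the ORF directionally into any compatible destination vector. The ORF deliberately lacks a stop codon, so that a C-terminal epitope tag and stop codon can be supplied by the destination vector. No eukaryotic promoter is present. The only nearby promoter is a T7 promoter just outside one att site, reading towards the insert from its 3′ side, and rrnB T1/T2 terminators insulate the cassette from backbone transcription. The plasmid is therefore a shuttle and storage clone and is not meant for direct transfection. The depositors point to a companion set of lentiviral destination vectors for expression in mammalian cells. It belongs to a kinase ORF collection associated with a published study of resistance to RAF inhibition through MAP kinase pathway reactivation.
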