Addgene plasmid #23655: pDONR223-PAK2
Depositing lab: William Hahn & David Root. Depositing organization: Dana-Farber Cancer Institute. Publication: COT drives resistance to RAF inhibition through MAP kinase pathway reactivation. Johannessen CM, Boehm JS, Kim SY, Thomas SR, Wardwell L, Johnson LA, Emery CM, Stransky N, Cogdill AP, Barretina J, Caponigro G, Hieronymus H, Murray RR, Salehi-Ashtiani K, Hill DE, Vidal M, Zhao JJ, Yang X, Alkan O, Kim S, Harris JL, Wilson CJ, Myer VE, Finan PM, Root DE, Roberts TM, Golub T, Flaherty KT, Dummer R, Weber BL, Sellers WR, Schlegel R, Wargo JA, Hahn WC, Garraway LA. Nature. 2010 Dec 16;468(7326):968-72. doi: 10.1038/nature09627 PubMed 21107320.
Backbone
  Vector backbone: pDONR223
  Backbone manufacturer: Invitrogen
  Backbone size w/o insert (bp): 5005
  Vector type: Gateway Donor vector
Growth in bacteria
  Bacterial resistance: Spectinomycin, 50 μg/mL
  Growth temperature: 37°C
  Growth strain: DH5alpha
  Copy number: High Copy
Gene/Insert
  Gene/Insert name: PAK2 (alt name: p21 (CDKN1A)-activated kinase 2)
  Species: H. sapiens (human)
  Insert size (bp): 1575
  Entrez Gene: PAK2 (a.k.a. KNO2, PAK65, PAKgamma)
  Cloning method: Gateway Cloning
  Sequencing primers: 5′ M13pUC-fwd; 3′ M13rev
Terms and licenses: Academic/Nonprofit Terms; Industry Terms: Not Available to Industry
Depositor comments: The ORF has no Stop codon. This design enables easy recombination into a destination vector to add an epitope tag of choice and Stop codon to the ORF. Do NOT use this plasmid directly for transfections. A set of 4 custom lentiviral vectors is available ( pLX301 (http://www.addgene.org/25895/) , pLX302 (http://www.addgene.org/25896/) , pLX303 (http://www.addgene.org/25897/) , pLX304 (http://www.addgene.org/25890/) ) to be used to express these ORFs in mammalian cells. These plasmids are not included in the kit and must be ordered separately.
How to cite: pDONR223-PAK2 was a gift from William Hahn & David Root (Addgene plasmid # 23655 ; http://n2t.net/addgene:23655 ; RRID:Addgene_23655)
